>Addgene plasmid #31237 | pmFgf7 | addgene partial sequence | sequence record 36012 | T7
TGGGCCCCTCGAGGGATACTCTAGAGCGGCCGCCCTTTTTTTTTTTTTTTTTTTTTCAGCTTCTTAAGGT
TTTTTTCTTTATAAATAACATAAACTTAAATAACAAAACAATAAAATTCAAATACAACTTAAAGTAGAGT
TTAATGCTGTAATCACAGAGGGAAATAAGCATGATTATTTGTGGGAAGAGCATTTACTAAAAGTTGTGTT
CCCAAATGTGATTTATACAACAGATAGATTTACTTGAAAAAAATGTAAAGATTTCTGAAATTTATTTTAA
GGGATTATAAAATATTATTTTGTGGTGAGATGAAATACAATATTATCATCATTATTGCTATTTTATATAC
AGATTTTTAAAACATCCTGTTAGCAATACCTTTTCAATTTGAGTGGATTTTTGTTCATATTAGTCAGTAC
AGGCATGTTCCAAGCCTGTGATTTTGTAAAACCACCTGTAGATTCTATTCTATAATAAAATGTTGAAAAC
ATTCATTTTTCCGGATTATAGTTCTCACTGGAAAGCTTTCAAACACTGCTCATCGTC
