[The description below was written by a language model from this plasmid's Addgene catalogue record.]
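Description:
pmFgf7 is a bacterial cloning plasmid that carries a mouse Fgf7 cDNA (fibroblast growth factor 7, also known as keratinocyte growth factor, Kgf) in a backbone recorded as C-Sport6. It is catalogued as a cDNA template for in situ hybridization, not as an expression vector. The plasmid is maintained in E. coli at high copy number and selected with ampicillin. The record gives no feature table, so the origin of replication, the exact extent of the insert and the full set of flanking elements are not documented. The GenBank reference given for the insert appears to be an EST-type entry, which suggests the clone came from a cDNA library, but the record does not say whether it covers the full coding region or only part of the transcript. The insert was placed in the vector by restriction enzyme cloning.

The working element is a T7 RNA polymerase promoter next to the insert, which also serves as the 5′ sequencing primer site. According to the depositor's comments, riboprobes are made by linearising the plasmid with SalI and then transcribing from the T7 promoter. Linearisation makes the polymerase run off the cut end of the template, giving a labelled RNA of defined length rather than read-through into vector sequence. The record does not explicitly state whether this transcript is antisense, although its use as a riboprobe implies that it detects Fgf7 mRNA. The associated publication concerns signalling sources in the embryonic mouse cerebral cortex, which fits the use of this plasmid to map Fgf7 expression in developing mouse tissue by in situ hybridization.
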