Addgene plasmid #31237: pmFgf7
Depositing lab: Cliff Ragsdale. Depositing organization: University of Chicago. Publication: Identification of a Pax6-dependent epidermal growth factor family signaling source at the lateral edge of the embryonic cerebral cortex. Assimacopoulos S, Grove EA, Ragsdale CW. J Neurosci. 2003 Jul 23. 23(16):6399-403. PubMed 12878679.
Backbone
  Vector backbone: C-Sport6
  Vector type: cDNA for in situ hybridization
Growth in bacteria
  Bacterial resistance: Ampicillin, 100 μg/mL
  Growth temperature: 37°C
  Growth strain: DH5alpha
  Copy number: High Copy
Gene/Insert
  Gene/Insert name: Fgf7
  Species: M. musculus (mouse)
  GenBank ID: BF159111
  Entrez Gene: Fgf7 (a.k.a. Fgf5b, Kgf)
  Cloning method: Restriction Enzyme
  Sequencing primers: 5′ T7
Terms and licenses: Academic/Nonprofit Terms; Industry Terms: Not Available to Industry
Depositor comments: For riboprobes cut with SalI. Runoffs with T7.
How to cite: pmFgf7 was a gift from Cliff Ragsdale (Addgene plasmid # 31237 ; http://n2t.net/addgene:31237 ; RRID:Addgene_31237)
